Addgene plasmid #204803: EV-D68 2A protease; 6xHis-MBP-TEV tag, low expression levels
Purpose: Bacterial expresison of Enterovirus D68 2A protease
Depositing lab: ASAP Discovery & Frank von Delft. Depositing organization: University of Oxford.
Backbone
  Vector backbone: pNIC-6HIS-MBP-TEV-GG
  Vector type: Bacterial Expression
Growth in bacteria
  Bacterial resistance: Kanamycin, 50 μg/mL
  Growth temperature: 37°C
  Growth strain: DH5alpha
  Copy number: Unknown
Gene/Insert
  Gene/Insert name: D68 2A protease
  Species: Enterovirus D68
  Cloning method: Gateway Cloning
How to cite: EV-D68 2A protease; 6xHis-MBP-TEV tag, low expression levels was a gift from ASAP Discovery & Frank von Delft (Addgene plasmid # 204803 ; http://n2t.net/addgene:204803 ; RRID:Addgene_204803)
