[The description below was written by a language model from this plasmid's Addgene catalogue record and pLannotate feature annotations shown in this document.]
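Description:
EV-D68 2A protease; 6xHis-MBP-TEV tag is a bacterial expression plasmid of about 6.9 kb built on the pNIC-6HIS-MBP-TEV-GG backbone, a pET-style vector for IPTG-inducible protein production in E. coli. It is selected with kanamycin through an aph(3')-Ia KanR gene and replicates from a ColE1/pMB1-family origin. This origin is accompanied by the pBR322 bom region and the rop gene, which normally moderates copy number, although the catalogue lists copy number as unknown. An f1 origin is also present, and short annotated tetracycline-resistance fragments appear to be non-functional backbone remnants.

The expression cassette consists of a T7 promoter followed by a lac operator and the strong T7 gene 10 ribosome binding site, with a plasmid-borne lacI gene supplying repressor. Transcription therefore depends on T7 RNA polymerase in the host and is released by IPTG. The open reading frame begins with the E. coli maltose-binding protein (malE), which serves as a solubility and affinity partner. According to the name, it is preceded by a 6xHis tag and followed by a TEV protease cleavage site, though the feature table annotates neither element individually. Downstream lies a roughly 440 bp segment matching the Enterovirus D68 polyprotein, corresponding to the 2A protease; the polymerase text attached to that hit is generic polyprotein annotation. A His-tag fragment and a short T7 gene 10B-derived tag fragment are annotated between the insert and the T7 terminator, but the record does not show whether they are translated in frame.

The construct is intended for recombinant production and purification of the viral 2A protease, with tag removal by TEV cleavage. The depositor notes that expression levels are low.
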