Features (pLannotate 1.2.2; 20 found; start..end, strand, type, name):
      1..19      +  promoter       T7 promoter: promoter for bacteriophage T7 RNA polymerase
     20..44      +  protein_bind   lac operator: The lac repressor binds to the lac operator to inhibit transcription in E. coli. This inhibition can be relieved by adding lactose or isopropyl-β-D-thiogalactopyranoside (IPTG). lac repressor encoded by lacI
     59..81      +  RBS            RBS: efficient ribosome binding site from bacteriophage T7 gene 10 (Olins and Rangwala, 1989)
    116..1207    +  CDS            malE (fragment): MALE_ECO57 - Experimental evidence at protein level: Swiss-Prot protein existence level 1. Part of the ABC transporter complex MalEFGK involved in maltose/maltodextrin import. Binds maltose and higher maltodextrins. From Escherichia coli O157:H7.
   1271..1711    +  CDS            POLG_HED68 (fragment): Experimental evidence at protein level: Swiss-Prot protein existence level 1. [RNA-directed RNA polymerase]: Replicates the viral genomic RNA on the surface of intracellular membranes. May form linear arrays of subunits that propagate along a strong head-to-tail interaction called interface-I. Covalently attaches UMP to a tyrosine of VPg, which is used to prime RNA synthesis. The positive stranded RNA genome is first replicated at virus induced membranous vesicles, creating a dsRNA genomic replication form. This dsRNA is then used as template to synthesize positive stranded RNA genomes. ss(+)R
   1756..1773    +  CDS            9xHis (fragment): 9xHis affinity tag
   1783..1832    +  CDS            SET1 (fragment): solubility-enhancement tag derived from T7 phage gene 10B
   1840..1887    +  terminator     T7 terminator: transcription terminator for bacteriophage T7 RNA polymerase
   1924..2352    +  rep_origin     f1 ori (sequence partly withheld): f1 bacteriophage origin of replication; arrow indicates direction of (+) strand synthesis
   2405..2462    +  promoter       AmpR promoter (fragment): bla
   2471..3286    -  CDS            KanR: aminoglycoside phosphotransferase; aph(3')-Ia; confers resistance to kanamycin in bacteria or G418 (Geneticin®) in eukaryotes
   3408..3996    +  rep_origin     ori: high-copy-number ColE1/pMB1/pBR322/pUC origin of replication
   4182..4321    -  misc_feature   bom: basis of mobility region from pBR322
   4423..4614    -  CDS            rop: Rop protein, which maintains plasmids at low copy number; rop
   4631..5011    +  CDS            YPB1_ECOLX: Protein predicted: Swiss-Prot protein existence level 4. From Escherichia coli.
   5083..5374    -  CDS            TcR (fragment): tetracycline efflux protein; tet; confers resistance to tetracycline
   5389..5410    -  protein_bind   CAP binding site: CAP binding activates transcription in the presence of cAMP. E. coli catabolite activator protein
   5423..6505    -  CDS            lacI: lac repressor; lacI; The lac repressor binds to the lac operator to inhibit transcription in E. coli. This inhibition can be relieved by adding lactose or isopropyl-β-D-thiogalactopyranoside (IPTG).
   6506..6583    -  promoter       lacI promoter: lacI
   6591..6870    -  CDS            TcR (fragment): tetracycline efflux protein; tet; confers resistance to tetracycline
>Addgene plasmid #204803 | EV-D68 2A protease; 6xHis-MBP-TEV tag, low expression levels | addgene full sequence | sequence record 417053 | Addgene NGS Result
TAATACGACTCACTATAGGGGAATTGTGAGCGGATAACAATTCCCCTCTAGAAATAATTTTGTTTAACTT
TAAGAAGGAGATATACATATGAAGATCCACCATCATCATCATCACGAAGAGGGTAAGCTGGTGATCTGGA
TCAATGGGGATAAGGGGTACAACGGCCTGGCAGAGGTCGGTAAGAAGTTTGAGAAGGACACAGGGATTAA
GGTGACTGTTGAGCACCCTGATAAGCTGGAAGAAAAGTTCCCGCAGGTTGCAGCCACCGGAGACGGCCCT
GACATCATTTTCTGGGCACACGACCGCTTCGGTGGGTACGCGCAATCTGGACTGTTGGCTGAAATTACGC
CCGACAAGGCATTCCAAGACAAATTATACCCTTTCACGTGGGATGCTGTCCGGTATAACGGGAAGCTGAT
AGCGTATCCGATTGCGGTAGAGGCGTTGTCATTAATCTATAACAAGGATTTATTACCCAATCCGCCCAAA
ACTTGGGAAGAGATCCCAGCGTTGGACAAGGAGTTGAAGGCAAAGGGTAAAAGCGCCCTCATGTTCAACC
TTCAAGAACCGTATTTTACGTGGCCATTAATCGCCGCTGACGGTGGGTACGCATTCAAGTACGAGAACGG
AAAGTACGATATCAAGGATGTTGGGGTTGACAACGCTGGGGCCAAAGCGGGCTTAACGTTCCTCGTTGAC
CTCATAAAGAACAAGCACATGAACGCGGATACGGACTACTCGATAGCTGAAGCTGCTTTTAACAAAGGCG
AGACTGCTATGACCATTAACGGACCTTGGGCGTGGTCCAACATTGACACATCAAAGGTGAACTACGGGGT
TACAGTACTTCCGACCTTTAAAGGGCAACCTAGCAAGCCATTCGTGGGAGTCCTGTCAGCCGGAATTAAT
GCGGCGTCACCGAACAAGGAGTTAGCGAAGGAGTTTCTTGAGAACTATTTACTTACCGACGAGGGCTTGG
AAGCCGTTAACAAGGACAAGCCACTTGGGGCGGTAGCATTAAAATCGTACGAAGAAGAATTGGCGAAGGA
CCCGCGGATCGCCGCGACGATGGAAAATGCCCAGAAGGGCGAGATTATGCCGAACATTCCCCAAATGTCT
GCATTCTGGTATGCAGTTCGCACGGCAGTGATAAACGCAGCCAGCGGTCGTCAAACGGTGGACGAGGCTC
TTAAGGATGCCCAAACGAACTCCATAACATCGCTGTACAAGAAGGCTGGATCTGGTGAGAACCTGTACTT
CCAATCCATGGGTCCGGGCTTTGGGGGCGTATTTGTTGGAAGTTTTAAAATTATTAATTACCACCTTGCA
ACGATTGAGGAGCGTCAGTCTGCAATTTACGTCGATTGGCAGAGCGACGTTCTTGTTACCCCTATAGCAG
CACACGGGAGACACCAGATTGCCCGGTGTAAGTGTAACACGGGAGTTTATTACTGTAGACATCGCGACCG
CAGTTATCCAATTTGTTTTGAGGGACCTGGAATCCAGTGGATTGAACAAAATGAATACTATCCTGCACGT
TATCAAACAAATGTGTTATTGGCCGCGGGCCCGGCGGAGGCTGGAGATTGTGGCGGTTTACTGGTTTGTC
CCCACGGCGTTATAGGCCTGTTAACGGCGGGGGGTGGAGGTATCGTGGCGTTTACAGACATACGGAATCT
GCTGTGGCTGGATACGGATGTCATGGAACAGTAATGACTCGAGCACCCGTCGACAAGCTTGCGGCCGCAC
TCGAGCACCACCACCACCACCACTGAGATCCGGCTGCTAACAAAGCCCGAAAGGAAGCTGAGTTGGCTGC
TGCCACCGCTGAGCAATAACTAGCATAACCCCTTGGGGCCTCTAAACGGGTCTTGAGGGGTTTTTTGCTG
AAAGGAGGAACTATATCCGGATTGGCGAATGGG
[124 nt withheld, positions 1924-2047]
C
[91 nt withheld, positions 2049-2139]
A
[49 nt withheld, positions 2141-2189]
CCTTTGACGTTGGAGTCCACGTTCTTT
[37 nt withheld, positions 2217-2253]
ACCCTATCTCGGTCTATTCTTTTGATTTATAAGGGATTTTGCCGATTTCGGCCTATTGGTTAAAAAATGA
GCTGATTTAACAAAAATTTAACGCGAATTTTAACAAAATATTAACGCTTACAATTTAGGTGGCACTTTTC
GGGGAAATGTGCGCGGAACCCCTATTTGTTTATTTTTCTAAATACATTCAAATATGTATCCGCTCATGAA
TTAATTCTTAGAAAAACTCATCGAGCATCAAATGAAACTGCAATTTATTCATATCAGGATTATCAATACC
ATATTTTTGAAAAAGCCGTTTCTGTAATGAAGGAGAAAACTCACCGAGGCAGTTCCATAGGATGGCAAGA
TCCTGGTATCGGTCTGCGATTCCGACTCGTCCAACATCAATACAACCTATTAATTTCCCCTCGTCAAAAA
TAAGGTTATCAAGTGAGAAATCACCATGAGTGACGACTGAATCCGGTGAGAATGGCAAAAGTTTATGCAT
TTCTTTCCAGACTTGTTCAACAGGCCAGCCATTACGCTCGTCATCAAAATCACTCGCATCAACCAAACCG
TTATTCATTCGTGATTGCGCCTGAGCGAGACGAAATACGCGATCGCTGTTAAAAGGACAATTACAAACAG
GAATCGAATGCAACCGGCGCAGGAACACTGCCAGCGCATCAACAATATTTTCACCTGAATCAGGATATTC
TTCTAATACCTGGAATGCTGTTTTCCCGGGGATCGCAGTGGTGAGTAACCATGCATCATCAGGAGTACGG
ATAAAATGCTTGATGGTCGGAAGAGGCATAAATTCCGTCAGCCAGTTTAGTCTGACCATCTCATCTGTAA
CATCATTGGCAACGCTACCTTTGCCATGTTTCAGAAACAACTCTGGCGCATCGGGCTTCCCATACAATCG
ATAGATTGTCGCACCTGATTGCCCGACATTATCGCGAGCCCATTTATACCCATATAAATCAGCATCCATG
TTGGAATTTAATCGCGGCCTAGAGCAAGACGTTTCCCGTTGAATATGGCTCATAACACCCCTTGTATTAC
TGTTTATGTAAGCAGACAGTTTTATTGTTCATGACCAAAATCCCTTAACGTGAGTTTTCGTTCCACTGAG
CGTCAGACCCCGTAGAAAAGATCAAAGGATCTTCTTGAGATCCTTTTTTTCTGCGCGTAATCTGCTGCTT
GCAAACAAAAAAACCACCGCTACCAGCGGTGGTTTGTTTGCCGGATCAAGAGCTACCAACTCTTTTTCCG
AAGGTAACTGGCTTCAGCAGAGCGCAGATACCAAATACTGTCCTTCTAGTGTAGCCGTAGTTAGGCCACC
ACTTCAAGAACTCTGTAGCACCGCCTACATACCTCGCTCTGCTAATCCTGTTACCAGTGGCTGCTGCCAG
TGGCGATAAGTCGTGTCTTACCGGGTTGGACTCAAGACGATAGTTACCGGATAAGGCGCAGCGGTCGGGC
TGAACGGGGGGTTCGTGCACACAGCCCAGCTTGGAGCGAACGACCTACACCGAACTGAGATACCTACAGC
GTGAGCTATGAGAAAGCGCCACGCTTCCCGAAGGGAGAAAGGCGGACAGGTATCCGGTAAGCGGCAGGGT
CGGAACAGGAGAGCGCACGAGGGAGCTTCCAGGGGGAAACGCCTGGTATCTTTATAGTCCTGTCGGGTTT
CGCCACCTCTGACTTGAGCGTCGATTTTTGTGATGCTCGTCAGGGGGGCGGAGCCTATGGAAAAACGCCA
GCAACGCGGCCTTTTTACGGTTCCTGGCCTTTTGCTGGCCTTTTGCTCACATGTTCTTTCCTGCGTTATC
CCCTGATTCTGTGGATAACCGTATTACCGCCTTTGAGTGAGCTGATACCGCTCGCCGCAGCCGAACGACC
GAGCGCAGCGAGTCAGTGAGCGAGGAAGCGGAAGAGCGCCTGATGCGGTATTTTCTCCTTACGCATCTGT
GCGGTATTTCACACCGCAATGGTGCACTCTCAGTACAATCTGCTCTGATGCCGCATAGTTAAGCCAGTAT
ACACTCCGCTATCGCTACGTGACTGGGTCATGGCTGCGCCCCGACACCCGCCAACACCCGCTGACGCGCC
CTGACGGGCTTGTCTGCTCCCGGCATCCGCTTACAGACAAGCTGTGACCGTCTCCGGGAGCTGCATGTGT
CAGAGGTTTTCACCGTCATCACCGAAACGCGCGAGGCAGCTGCGGTAAAGCTCATCAGCGTGGTCGTGAA
GCGATTCACAGATGTCTGCCTGTTCATCCGCGTCCAGCTCGTTGAGTTTCTCCAGAAGCGTTAATGTCTG
GCTTCTGATAAAGCGGGCCATGTTAAGGGCGGTTTTTTCCTGTTTGGTCACTGATGCCTCCGTGTAAGGG
GGATTTCTGTTCATGGGGGTAATGATACCGATGAAACGAGAGAGGATGCTCACGATACGGGTTACTGATG
ATGAACATGCCCGGTTACTGGAACGTTGTGAGGGTAAACAACTGGCGGTATGGATGCGGCGGGACCAGAG
AAAAATCACTCAGGGTCAATGCCAGCGCTTCGTTAATACAGATGTAGGTGTTCCACAGGGTAGCCAGCAG
CATCCTGCGATGCAGATCCGGAACATAATGGTGCAGGGCGCTGACTTCCGCGTTTCCAGACTTTACGAAA
CACGGAAACCGAAGACCATTCATGTTGTTGCTCAGGTCGCAGACGTTTTGCAGCAGCAGTCGCTTCACGT
TCGCTCGCGTATCGGTGATTCATTCTGCTAACCAGTAAGGCAACCCCGCCAGCCTAGCCGGGTCCTCAAC
GACAGGAGCACGATCATGCGCACCCGTGGGGCCGCCATGCCGGCGATAATGGCCTGCTTCTCGCCGAAAC
GTTTGGTGGCGGGACCAGTGACGAAGGCTTGAGCGAGGGCGTGCAAGATTCCGAATACCGCAAGCGACAG
GCCGATCATCGTCGCGCTCCAGCGAAAGTGGTCCTCGCCGAAAATGACCCAGAGCGCTGCCGGCACCTGT
CCTACGAGTTGCATGATAAAGAAGACAGTCATAAGTGCGGCGACGATAGTCATGCCCCGCGCCCACCGGA
AGGAGCTGACTGGGTTGAAGGCTCTCAAGGGCATCGGTCGAGATCCCGGTGCCTAATGAGTGAGCTAACT
TACATTAATTGCGTTGCGCTCACTGCCCGCTTTCCAGTCGGGAAACCTGTCGTGCCAGCTGCATTAATGA
ATCGGCCAACGCGCGGGGAGAGGCGGTTTGCGTATTGGGCGCCAGGGTGGTTTTTCTTTTCACCAGTGAG
ACGGGCAACAGCTGATTGCCCTTCACCGCCTGGCCCTGAGAGAGTTGCAGCAAGCGGTCCACGCTGGTTT
GCCCCAGCAGGCGAAAATCCTGTTTGATGGTGGTTAACGGCGGGATATAACATGAGCTGTCTTCGGTATC
GTCGTATCCCACTACCGAGATATCCGCACCAACGCGCAGCCCGGACTCGGTAATGGCGCGCATTGCGCCC
AGCGCCATCTGATCGTTGGCAACCAGCATCGCAGTGGGAACGATGCCCTCATTCAGCATTTGCATGGTTT
GTTGAAAACCGGACATGGCACTCCAGTCGCCTTCCCGTTCCGCTATCGGCTGAATTTGATTGCGAGTGAG
ATATTTATGCCAGCCAGCCAGACGCAGACGCGCCGAGACAGAACTTAATGGGCCCGCTAACAGCGCGATT
TGCTGGTGACCCAATGCGACCAGATGCTCCACGCCCAGTCGCGTACCGTCTTCATGGGAGAAAATAATAC
TGTTGATGGGTGTCTGGTCAGAGACATCAAGAAATAACGCCGGAACATTAGTGCAGGCAGCTTCCACAGC
AATGGCATCCTGGTCATCCAGCGGATAGTTAATGATCAGCCCACTGACGCGTTGCGCGAGAAGATTGTGC
ACCGCCGCTTTACAGGCTTCGACGCCGCTTCGTTCTACCATCGACACCACCACGCTGGCACCCAGTTGAT
CGGCGCGAGATTTAATCGCCGCGACAATTTGCGACGGCGCGTGCAGGGCCAGACTGGAGGTGGCAACGCC
AATCAGCAACGACTGTTTGCCCGCCAGTTGTTGTGCCACGCGGTTGGGAATGTAATTCAGCTCCGCCATC
GCCGCTTCCACTTTTTCCCGCGTTTTCGCAGAAACGTGGCTGGCCTGGTTCACCACGCGGGAAACGGTCT
GATAAGAGACACCGGCATACTCTGCGACATCGTATAACGTTACTGGTTTCACATTCACCACCCTGAATTG
ACTCTCTTCCGGGCGCTATCATGCCATACCGCGAAAGGTTTTGCGCCATTCGATGGTGTCCGGGATCTCG
ACGCTCTCCCTTATGCGACTCCTGCATTAGGAAGCAGCCCAGTAGTAGGTTGAGGCCGTTGAGCACCGCC
GCCGCAAGGAATGGTGCATGCAAGGAGATGGCGCCCAACAGTCCCCCGGCCACGGGGCCTGCCACCATAC
CCACGCCGAAACAAGCGCTCATGAGCCCGAAGTGGCGAGCCCGATCTTCCCCATCGGTGATGTCGGCGAT
ATAGGCGCCAGCAACCGCACCTGTGGCGCCGGTGATGCCGGCCACGATGCGTCCGGCGTAGAGGATCGAG
ATCTCGATCCCGCGAAAT
