>Addgene plasmid #204803 | EV-D68 2A protease; 6xHis-MBP-TEV tag, low expression levels | depositor partial sequence | sequence record 398076 | Insert
ATGAAGATCCACCATCATCATCATCACGAAGAGGGTAAGCTGGTGATCTGGATCAATGGGGATAAGGGGT
ACAACGGCCTGGCAGAGGTCGGTAAGAAGTTTGAGAAGGACACAGGGATTAAGGTGACTGTTGAGCACCC
TGATAAGCTGGAAGAAAAGTTCCCGCAGGTTGCAGCCACCGGAGACGGCCCTGACATCATTTTCTGGGCA
CACGACCGCTTCGGTGGGTACGCGCAATCTGGACTGTTGGCTGAAATTACGCCCGACAAGGCATTCCAAG
ACAAATTATACCCTTTCACGTGGGATGCTGTCCGGTATAACGGGAAGCTGATAGCGTATCCGATTGCGGT
AGAGGCGTTGTCATTAATCTATAACAAGGATTTATTACCCAATCCGCCCAAAACTTGGGAAGAGATCCCA
GCGTTGGACAAGGAGTTGAAGGCAAAGGGTAAAAGCGCCCTCATGTTCAACCTTCAAGAACCGTATTTTA
CGTGGCCATTAATCGCCGCTGACGGTGGGTACGCATTCAAGTACGAGAACGGAAAGTACGATATCAAGGA
TGTTGGGGTTGACAACGCTGGGGCCAAAGCGGGCTTAACGTTCCTCGTTGACCTCATAAAGAACAAGCAC
ATGAACGCGGATACGGACTACTCGATAGCTGAAGCTGCTTTTAACAAAGGCGAGACTGCTATGACCATTA
ACGGACCTTGGGCGTGGTCCAACATTGACACATCAAAGGTGAACTACGGGGTTACAGTACTTCCGACCTT
TAAAGGGCAACCTAGCAAGCCATTCGTGGGAGTCCTGTCAGCCGGAATTAATGCGGCGTCACCGAACAAG
GAGTTAGCGAAGGAGTTTCTTGAGAACTATTTACTTACCGACGAGGGCTTGGAAGCCGTTAACAAGGACA
AGCCACTTGGGGCGGTAGCATTAAAATCGTACGAAGAAGAATTGGCGAAGGACCCGCGGATCGCCGCGAC
GATGGAAAATGCCCAGAAGGGCGAGATTATGCCGAACATTCCCCAAATGTCTGCATTCTGGTATGCAGTT
CGCACGGCAGTGATAAACGCAGCCAGCGGTCGTCAAACGGTGGACGAGGCTCTTAAGGATGCCCAAACGA
ACTCCATAACATCGCTGTACAAGAAGGCTGGATCTGGTGAGAACCTGTACTTCCAATCCATGGGTCCGGG
CTTTGGGGGCGTATTTGTTGGAAGTTTTAAAATTATTAATTACCACCTTGCAACGATTGAGGAGCGTCAG
TCTGCAATTTACGTCGATTGGCAGAGCGACGTTCTTGTTACCCCTATAGCAGCACACGGGAGACACCAGA
TTGCCCGGTGTAAGTGTAACACGGGAGTTTATTACTGTAGACATCGCGACCGCAGTTATCCAATTTGTTT
TGAGGGACCTGGAATCCAGTGGATTGAACAAAATGAATACTATCCTGCACGTTATCAAACAAATGTGTTA
TTGGCCGCGGGCCCGGCGGAGGCTGGAGATTGTGGCGGTTTACTGGTTTGTCCCCACGGCGTTATAGGCC
TGTTAACGGCGGGGGGTGGAGGTATCGTGGCGTTTACAGACATACGGAATCTGCTGTGGCTGGATACGGA
TGTCATGGAACAGTAATGA
